>Addgene plasmid #51390 | pGL3-CMV-Cdc42 3'UTR mutant (position 577-599 and 997-1019) | addgene partial sequence | sequence record 80134 | Luc-F 5'-CAGTCAAGTAACAACCGCGA-3'
GAAGTACCGAAAGGTCTTACCGGAAAACTCGACGCAAGAAAAATCAGAGAGATCCTCATAAAGGCCAAGA
AGGGCGGAAAGATCGCCGTGTAATTCTAGACTCTCCAGAGCCCTTTCTGCACAGCTGGTGTCGGCATCAT
ACTAAAAGCAATGTTTAAATCAAACTAAAGATTAAAAATTAAAATTCGTTTTTGCAATAATGACAAATGC
CCTGCACCTACCCACATGCACTCGTGTGAGACAAGGCCCATAGGTATGGCCCCCCCCTTCCCCCTCCCAG
TACTAGTTAATTTTGAGTAATTGTATTGTCAGAAAAGTGATTAGTACTATTTTTTTTTGTTGTTTCAAAA
AAAAAATTTTTGTGTGTGTGTTTTTTTTTTTTTTTTTTTTTTG
