>Addgene plasmid #51390 | pGL3-CMV-Cdc42 3'UTR mutant (position 577-599 and 997-1019) | addgene partial sequence | sequence record 80920 | EBV-rev 5'-GTGGTTTGTCCAAACTCATC-3'
AGCGGCCGGCCGCCCCGACTCTAGCCTGCAGGATATCCCGCGGGAATTCCAAAGAATTGAGACATGAGAA
AGCATTGGTTCAACACTAATGCATCTACAAGAATTAGGTTTGGGAAGGTGGGAAAGATTACCTCAACATT
TTTAAAAATTGGAAACTGCAACCAAAATAAGCTGAAAAAATCCCTATTAACACTTAAGAAGAGTCTGCAT
TAAGAGTCTTTCCATGATTTTTATTAAACTAGAGAGCCTCACCTGGCTGCTCTAGGGTTCCTCATATGCA
AAACAGAAATAAGGGGATTCCCCTGACTGGTCCCCATGTTGTTAAGTGTTCTCCCCACCCCCACCCTACC
CCCAGCTTCTTAATGAAGCAGGCCTCCATCCTCCTAACTTGAGAGGATGTGAATCATTCCACAGATGTCT
GTCTTCTCTACCCACCCCTCGTATTTCCTCTACATAACAGGTCTTCAGCTGCATTCTAGGAACACCATAT
ACTACTGAGCTGCAAATCTATGCTAAGCATATAAGACAATGACTGAAAGGGAAAAAAATTTTTTTAATTA
CAAACTCAATTCATTTGGTGCATTTCAAAGGTGCAATACTTTTCTTCATTTATCAGTGAAAGAAGTTAGA
AATTAACTTCCCAAAAAAATCAGCAAATGGCAAACAAATGTCCTTGAAAGTCACAGTCACATATAGTGCG
TCCTAGAAAAGAGGAGGGGCAAGATGGGCTCCACCCACTTTCATGAGTTTCATCAAATACTGGATCTACT
CAAGGGTGGAGAGAAAAGGCAACTTTCAAAAAGGAGTATGTTATTAAATGAGGCATTTACTATACTCCTT
CCTAAGCTACCCAGATGGGGAACATGTTTTCTAAACTAGATCTAGGAAGTGGAATGTGGAATCAATCCGT
CCTCCTCCCCTTAAGGGCTAACCACTGGTTAATGAATTAA
