[The description below was written by a language model from this plasmid's Addgene catalogue record.]
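Description:
pGL3-CMV-Cdc42 3'UTR mutant (position 577-599 and 997-1019) is a mammalian luciferase reporter plasmid built on a Promega pGL3 vector that was modified to carry a multiple cloning site downstream of the luciferase coding region. The catalogue's backbone field lists "Cdc42 3'UTR", which appears to name the insert rather than the vector; the pGL3 identity comes from the plasmid name and the manufacturer note. The plasmid is maintained in E. coli as a high-copy plasmid under ampicillin selection. No feature table accompanies the record, so the origin of replication, polyadenylation signal and other backbone elements are not itemised.

The payload is the 3' untranslated region of human CDC42 (from the transcript recorded as the insert name), cloned between XbaI and EcoRI sites, both of which are retained, so that it lies immediately after the luciferase open reading frame. A CMV promoter drives strong constitutive expression of the luciferase–3'UTR transcript in mammalian cells, which places reporter output under whatever post-transcriptional control the UTR confers. In this version the two predicted miR-29 binding sites, at positions 577-599 and 997-1019, have been disabled by substituting four nucleotides within each seed-match region, which should prevent pairing with the miRNA seed.

The construct is a negative control for miRNA target validation. Compared with a corresponding wild-type UTR reporter, it would be expected to resist repression by miR-29, showing that any effect depends on these two sites. This fits the associated study, which identified CDC42 as a miR-29 target in a pathway that activates p53.
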