Addgene plasmid #51390: pGL3-CMV-Cdc42 3'UTR mutant (position 577-599 and 997-1019)
Depositing lab: Narry Kim. Depositing organization: Seoul National University. Publication: miR-29 miRNAs activate p53 by targeting p85 alpha and CDC42. Park SY, Lee JH, Ha M, Nam JW, Kim VN. Nat Struct Mol Biol. 2009 Jan;16(1):23-9. doi: 10.1038/nsmb.1533. Epub 2008 Dec 14. PubMed 19079265.
Backbone
  Vector backbone: Cdc42 3'UTR
  Backbone manufacturer: Promega (modified to have 3' multi cloning sites)
  Vector type: Luciferase
Growth in bacteria
  Bacterial resistance: Ampicillin, 100 μg/mL
  Growth temperature: 37°C
  Growth strain: DH5alpha
  Copy number: High Copy
Gene/Insert
  Gene/Insert name: NM_001039802.1
  Species: H. sapiens (human)
  Mutation: miR-29 binding site mutant (position 577-599, 997-1019)
  Entrez Gene: CDC42 (a.k.a. CDC42Hs, G25K, TKS)
  Promoter: CMV
  Tag / fusion protein: Luciferase (N terminal on backbone)
  Cloning method: Restriction Enzyme; 5′ cloning site XbaI (not destroyed); 3′ cloning site EcoRI (not destroyed)
  Sequencing primers: 5′ Luc-F; 3′ EBV_rev_primer
Terms and licenses: Academic/Nonprofit Terms; Industry Terms: Not Available to Industry
Depositor comments: miR-29 seed mutant (position: 578-584, 997-1003, TGCT->GTAG)
How to cite: pGL3-CMV-Cdc42 3'UTR mutant (position 577-599 and 997-1019) was a gift from Narry Kim (Addgene plasmid # 51390 ; http://n2t.net/addgene:51390 ; RRID:Addgene_51390)
